Addgene plasmid #209008: pETSUMOSyt1C2AB(80 JuxtaK-421)
Purpose: Recombinant protein expression of truncated syt1 construct with Juxta K mutations
Depositing lab: Edwin Chapman. Depositing organization: University of Wisconsin, Madison. Publication: The juxtamembrane linker of synaptotagmin 1 regulates Ca(2+) binding via liquid-liquid phase separation. Mehta N, Mondal S, Watson ET, Cui Q, Chapman ER. Nat Commun. 2024 Jan 4;15(1):262. doi: 10.1038/s41467-023-44414-5. PubMed 38177243.
Backbone
  Vector backbone: pET-28 a (+)
  Vector type: Bacterial Expression
Growth in bacteria
  Bacterial resistance: Kanamycin, 50 μg/mL
  Growth temperature: 37°C
  Growth strain: DH5alpha
  Copy number: High Copy
Gene/Insert
  Gene/Insert name: syt1
  Species: R. norvegicus (rat)
  Mutation: aa 80-421 only, Juxta K mutant (80KKCLFKKKNKKKGKEK95->NQCLFQSTNNTQGSEN)
  Entrez Gene: Syt1 (a.k.a. P65)
  Tag / fusion protein: 6xHis-SUMO (N terminal on insert)
  Cloning method: Unknown
Terms and licenses: Academic/Nonprofit Terms; Industry Terms: Not Available to Industry
Depositor comments: Juxta K mutant neutralizing the juxtamembrane lysine residues. Please visit https://doi.org/10.1101/2023.08.11.551903 for bioRxiv preprint.
How to cite: pETSUMOSyt1C2AB(80 JuxtaK-421) was a gift from Edwin Chapman (Addgene plasmid # 209008 ; http://n2t.net/addgene:209008 ; RRID:Addgene_209008)
