[The description below was written by a language model from this plasmid's Addgene catalogue record and pLannotate feature annotations shown in this document.]
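Description:
pETSUMOSyt1C2AB(80 JuxtaK-421) is a bacterial expression plasmid built on the pET-28a(+) backbone for producing a truncated, mutated form of rat synaptotagmin 1 (Syt1) as a recombinant protein in E. coli. It is maintained under kanamycin selection through the aph(3')-Ia KanR gene and replicates from a ColE1/pBR322-type origin. The feature table also shows the bom and rop elements typical of pET vectors, although the catalogue lists the plasmid as high copy. An f1 origin is present as well.

Expression is driven by a T7 promoter followed by a lac operator and the T7 gene 10 ribosome binding site, with a plasmid-borne lacI gene supplying repressor. Transcription therefore depends on T7 RNA polymerase in the host and is induced with IPTG, and it ends at the T7 terminator. The open reading frame begins with an N-terminal 6xHis tag (annotated by homology as a composite-tag fragment) and a thrombin site. A yeast SMT3-derived SUMO tag follows, which aids solubility and can be removed by SUMO protease.

The insert encodes Syt1 residues 80–421, comprising the juxtamembrane linker and the tandem C2A and C2B domains but not the N-terminal region. The annotation tool matched it to the mouse orthologue, whereas the record states rat. In the "Juxta K" mutant, the lysines in the residue 80–95 juxtamembrane segment are replaced with neutral residues, removing their positive charge. Short His-tag and T7 gene 10-like fragments annotated downstream of the insert appear to be backbone remnants, and the record does not indicate that they are translated. The associated study examined how the juxtamembrane linker regulates Ca2+ binding through liquid–liquid phase separation.
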