Features (pLannotate 1.2.2; 22 found; start..end, strand, type, name):
      1..429     +  rep_origin     f1 ori (sequence partly withheld): f1 bacteriophage origin of replication; arrow indicates direction of (+) strand synthesis
    482..539     +  promoter       AmpR promoter (fragment): bla
    548..1363    -  CDS            KanR: aminoglycoside phosphotransferase; aph(3')-Ia; confers resistance to kanamycin in bacteria or G418 (Geneticin®) in eukaryotes
   1485..2073    +  rep_origin     ori: high-copy-number ColE1/pMB1/pBR322/pUC origin of replication
   2259..2398    -  misc_feature   bom: basis of mobility region from pBR322
   2500..2691    -  CDS            rop: Rop protein, which maintains plasmids at low copy number; rop
   2708..3088    +  CDS            YPB1_ECOLX: Protein predicted: Swiss-Prot protein existence level 4. From Escherichia coli.
   3160..3451    -  CDS            TcR (fragment): tetracycline efflux protein; tet; confers resistance to tetracycline
   3466..3487    -  protein_bind   CAP binding site: CAP binding activates transcription in the presence of cAMP. E. coli catabolite activator protein
   3500..4582    -  CDS            lacI: lac repressor; lacI; The lac repressor binds to the lac operator to inhibit transcription in E. coli. This inhibition can be relieved by adding lactose or isopropyl-β-D-thiogalactopyranoside (IPTG).
   4583..4660    -  promoter       lacI promoter: lacI
   4668..4947    -  CDS            TcR (fragment): tetracycline efflux protein; tet; confers resistance to tetracycline
   4969..4987    +  promoter       T7 promoter: promoter for bacteriophage T7 RNA polymerase
   4988..5012    +  protein_bind   lac operator: The lac repressor binds to the lac operator to inhibit transcription in E. coli. This inhibition can be relieved by adding lactose or isopropyl-β-D-thiogalactopyranoside (IPTG). lac repressor encoded by lacI
   5027..5049    +  RBS            RBS: efficient ribosome binding site from bacteriophage T7 gene 10 (Olins and Rangwala, 1989)
   5069..5085    +  CDS            capTEV™ (fragment): composite tag for in vivo biotinylation, TEV protease cleavage, and 6xHis tagging
   5096..5113    +  CDS            thrombin site: thrombin recognition and cleavage site
   5120..5412    +  CDS            SUMO (fragment): cleavable ubiquitin-like protein tag; S. cerevisiae SMT3 (truncated)
   5420..6442    +  CDS            Syt1 (fragment): SYT1_MOUSE - Experimental evidence at protein level: Swiss-Prot protein existence level 1. Calcium sensor that participates in triggering neurotransmitter release at the synapse (PubMed:11242035). May have a regulatory role in the membrane interactions during trafficking of synaptic vesicles at the active zone of the synapse (PubMed:7961887). It binds acidic phospholipids with a specificity that requires the presence of both an acidic head group and a diacyl backbone. A Ca(2+)- dependent interaction between synaptotagmin and putative receptors for activated protein kinase C has also been repor
   6504..6521    +  CDS            9xHis (fragment): 9xHis affinity tag
   6531..6580    +  CDS            SET1 (fragment): solubility-enhancement tag derived from T7 phage gene 10B
   6588..6635    +  terminator     T7 terminator: transcription terminator for bacteriophage T7 RNA polymerase
>Addgene plasmid #209008 | pETSUMOSyt1C2AB(80 JuxtaK-421) | addgene full sequence | sequence record 413985 | Addgene NGS Result
[124 nt withheld, positions 1-124]
C
[91 nt withheld, positions 126-216]
A
[49 nt withheld, positions 218-266]
CCTTTGACGTTGGAGTCCACGTTCTTT
[37 nt withheld, positions 294-330]
ACCCTATCTCGGTCTATTCTTTTGATTTATAAGGGATTTTGCCGATTTCGGCCTATTGGTTAAAAAATGA
GCTGATTTAACAAAAATTTAACGCGAATTTTAACAAAATATTAACGCTTACAATTTAGGTGGCACTTTTC
GGGGAAATGTGCGCGGAACCCCTATTTGTTTATTTTTCTAAATACATTCAAATATGTATCCGCTCATGAA
TTAATTCTTAGAAAAACTCATCGAGCATCAAATGAAACTGCAATTTATTCATATCAGGATTATCAATACC
ATATTTTTGAAAAAGCCGTTTCTGTAATGAAGGAGAAAACTCACCGAGGCAGTTCCATAGGATGGCAAGA
TCCTGGTATCGGTCTGCGATTCCGACTCGTCCAACATCAATACAACCTATTAATTTCCCCTCGTCAAAAA
TAAGGTTATCAAGTGAGAAATCACCATGAGTGACGACTGAATCCGGTGAGAATGGCAAAAGTTTATGCAT
TTCTTTCCAGACTTGTTCAACAGGCCAGCCATTACGCTCGTCATCAAAATCACTCGCATCAACCAAACCG
TTATTCATTCGTGATTGCGCCTGAGCGAGACGAAATACGCGATCGCTGTTAAAAGGACAATTACAAACAG
GAATCGAATGCAACCGGCGCAGGAACACTGCCAGCGCATCAACAATATTTTCACCTGAATCAGGATATTC
TTCTAATACCTGGAATGCTGTTTTCCCGGGGATCGCAGTGGTGAGTAACCATGCATCATCAGGAGTACGG
ATAAAATGCTTGATGGTCGGAAGAGGCATAAATTCCGTCAGCCAGTTTAGTCTGACCATCTCATCTGTAA
CATCATTGGCAACGCTACCTTTGCCATGTTTCAGAAACAACTCTGGCGCATCGGGCTTCCCATACAATCG
ATAGATTGTCGCACCTGATTGCCCGACATTATCGCGAGCCCATTTATACCCATATAAATCAGCATCCATG
TTGGAATTTAATCGCGGCCTAGAGCAAGACGTTTCCCGTTGAATATGGCTCATAACACCCCTTGTATTAC
TGTTTATGTAAGCAGACAGTTTTATTGTTCATGACCAAAATCCCTTAACGTGAGTTTTCGTTCCACTGAG
CGTCAGACCCCGTAGAAAAGATCAAAGGATCTTCTTGAGATCCTTTTTTTCTGCGCGTAATCTGCTGCTT
GCAAACAAAAAAACCACCGCTACCAGCGGTGGTTTGTTTGCCGGATCAAGAGCTACCAACTCTTTTTCCG
AAGGTAACTGGCTTCAGCAGAGCGCAGATACCAAATACTGTCCTTCTAGTGTAGCCGTAGTTAGGCCACC
ACTTCAAGAACTCTGTAGCACCGCCTACATACCTCGCTCTGCTAATCCTGTTACCAGTGGCTGCTGCCAG
TGGCGATAAGTCGTGTCTTACCGGGTTGGACTCAAGACGATAGTTACCGGATAAGGCGCAGCGGTCGGGC
TGAACGGGGGGTTCGTGCACACAGCCCAGCTTGGAGCGAACGACCTACACCGAACTGAGATACCTACAGC
GTGAGCTATGAGAAAGCGCCACGCTTCCCGAAGGGAGAAAGGCGGACAGGTATCCGGTAAGCGGCAGGGT
CGGAACAGGAGAGCGCACGAGGGAGCTTCCAGGGGGAAACGCCTGGTATCTTTATAGTCCTGTCGGGTTT
CGCCACCTCTGACTTGAGCGTCGATTTTTGTGATGCTCGTCAGGGGGGCGGAGCCTATGGAAAAACGCCA
GCAACGCGGCCTTTTTACGGTTCCTGGCCTTTTGCTGGCCTTTTGCTCACATGTTCTTTCCTGCGTTATC
CCCTGATTCTGTGGATAACCGTATTACCGCCTTTGAGTGAGCTGATACCGCTCGCCGCAGCCGAACGACC
GAGCGCAGCGAGTCAGTGAGCGAGGAAGCGGAAGAGCGCCTGATGCGGTATTTTCTCCTTACGCATCTGT
GCGGTATTTCACACCGCAATGGTGCACTCTCAGTACAATCTGCTCTGATGCCGCATAGTTAAGCCAGTAT
ACACTCCGCTATCGCTACGTGACTGGGTCATGGCTGCGCCCCGACACCCGCCAACACCCGCTGACGCGCC
CTGACGGGCTTGTCTGCTCCCGGCATCCGCTTACAGACAAGCTGTGACCGTCTCCGGGAGCTGCATGTGT
CAGAGGTTTTCACCGTCATCACCGAAACGCGCGAGGCAGCTGCGGTAAAGCTCATCAGCGTGGTCGTGAA
GCGATTCACAGATGTCTGCCTGTTCATCCGCGTCCAGCTCGTTGAGTTTCTCCAGAAGCGTTAATGTCTG
GCTTCTGATAAAGCGGGCCATGTTAAGGGCGGTTTTTTCCTGTTTGGTCACTGATGCCTCCGTGTAAGGG
GGATTTCTGTTCATGGGGGTAATGATACCGATGAAACGAGAGAGGATGCTCACGATACGGGTTACTGATG
ATGAACATGCCCGGTTACTGGAACGTTGTGAGGGTAAACAACTGGCGGTATGGATGCGGCGGGACCAGAG
AAAAATCACTCAGGGTCAATGCCAGCGCTTCGTTAATACAGATGTAGGTGTTCCACAGGGTAGCCAGCAG
CATCCTGCGATGCAGATCCGGAACATAATGGTGCAGGGCGCTGACTTCCGCGTTTCCAGACTTTACGAAA
CACGGAAACCGAAGACCATTCATGTTGTTGCTCAGGTCGCAGACGTTTTGCAGCAGCAGTCGCTTCACGT
TCGCTCGCGTATCGGTGATTCATTCTGCTAACCAGTAAGGCAACCCCGCCAGCCTAGCCGGGTCCTCAAC
GACAGGAGCACGATCATGCGCACCCGTGGGGCCGCCATGCCGGCGATAATGGCCTGCTTCTCGCCGAAAC
GTTTGGTGGCGGGACCAGTGACGAAGGCTTGAGCGAGGGCGTGCAAGATTCCGAATACCGCAAGCGACAG
GCCGATCATCGTCGCGCTCCAGCGAAAGCGGTCCTCGCCGAAAATGACCCAGAGCGCTGCCGGCACCTGT
CCTACGAGTTGCATGATAAAGAAGACAGTCATAAGTGCGGCGACGATAGTCATGCCCCGCGCCCACCGGA
AGGAGCTGACTGGGTTGAAGGCTCTCAAGGGCATCGGTCGAGATCCCGGTGCCTAATGAGTGAGCTAACT
TACATTAATTGCGTTGCGCTCACTGCCCGCTTTCCAGTCGGGAAACCTGTCGTGCCAGCTGCATTAATGA
ATCGGCCAACGCGCGGGGAGAGGCGGTTTGCGTATTGGGCGCCAGGGTGGTTTTTCTTTTCACCAGTGAG
ACGGGCAACAGCTGATTGCCCTTCACCGCCTGGCCCTGAGAGAGTTGCAGCAAGCGGTCCACGCTGGTTT
GCCCCAGCAGGCGAAAATCCTGTTTGATGGTGGTTAACGGCGGGATATAACATGAGCTGTCTTCGGTATC
GTCGTATCCCACTACCGAGATATCCGCACCAACGCGCAGCCCGGACTCGGTAATGGCGCGCATTGCGCCC
AGCGCCATCTGATCGTTGGCAACCAGCATCGCAGTGGGAACGATGCCCTCATTCAGCATTTGCATGGTTT
GTTGAAAACCGGACATGGCACTCCAGTCGCCTTCCCGTTCCGCTATCGGCTGAATTTGATTGCGAGTGAG
ATATTTATGCCAGCCAGCCAGACGCAGACGCGCCGAGACAGAACTTAATGGGCCCGCTAACAGCGCGATT
TGCTGGTGACCCAATGCGACCAGATGCTCCACGCCCAGTCGCGTACCGTCTTCATGGGAGAAAATAATAC
TGTTGATGGGTGTCTGGTCAGAGACATCAAGAAATAACGCCGGAACATTAGTGCAGGCAGCTTCCACAGC
AATGGCATCCTGGTCATCCAGCGGATAGTTAATGATCAGCCCACTGACGCGTTGCGCGAGAAGATTGTGC
ACCGCCGCTTTACAGGCTTCGACGCCGCTTCGTTCTACCATCGACACCACCACGCTGGCACCCAGTTGAT
CGGCGCGAGATTTAATCGCCGCGACAATTTGCGACGGCGCGTGCAGGGCCAGACTGGAGGTGGCAACGCC
AATCAGCAACGACTGTTTGCCCGCCAGTTGTTGTGCCACGCGGTTGGGAATGTAATTCAGCTCCGCCATC
GCCGCTTCCACTTTTTCCCGCGTTTTCGCAGAAACGTGGCTGGCCTGGTTCACCACGCGGGAAACGGTCT
GATAAGAGACACCGGCATACTCTGCGACATCGTATAACGTTACTGGTTTCACATTCACCACCCTGAATTG
ACTCTCTTCCGGGCGCTATCATGCCATACCGCGAAAGGTTTTGCGCCATTCGATGGTGTCCGGGATCTCG
ACGCTCTCCCTTATGCGACTCCTGCATTAGGAAGCAGCCCAGTAGTAGGTTGAGGCCGTTGAGCACCGCC
GCCGCAAGGAATGGTGCATGCAAGGAGATGGCGCCCAACAGTCCCCCGGCCACGGGGCCTGCCACCATAC
CCACGCCGAAACAAGCGCTCATGAGCCCGAAGTGGCGAGCCCGATCTTCCCCATCGGTGATGTCGGCGAT
ATAGGCGCCAGCAACCGCACCTGTGGCGCCGGTGATGCCGGCCACGATGCGTCCGGCGTAGAGGATCGAG
ATCTCGATCCCGCGAAATTAATACGACTCACTATAGGGGAATTGTGAGCGGATAACAATTCCCCTCTAGA
AATAATTTTGTTTAACTTTAAGAAGGAGATATACATATGGGCAGCAGCCATCATCATCATCATCACGGCA
GCGGCCTGGTGCCGCGCGGCAGCGCTAGCATGTCGGACTCAGAAGTCAATCAAGAAGCTAAGCCAGAGGT
CAAGCCAGAAGTCAAGCCTGAGACTCACATCAATTTAAAGGTGTCCGATGGATCTTCAGAGATCTTCTTC
AAGATCAAAAAGACCACTCCTTTAAGAAGGCTGATGGAAGCGTTCGCTAAAAGACAGGGTAAGGAAATGG
ACTCCTTAAGATTCTTGTACGACGGTATTAGAATTCAAGCTGATCAGACCCCTGAAGATTTGGACATGGA
GGATAACGATATTATTGAGGCTCACAGAGAACAGATTGGTGGATCCAACCAATGTTTGTTCCAATCGACC
AACAACACTCAGGGGTCGGAAAACGGAGGAAACAACGCCATTAACATGCAAGACGTGAACGACTTAGGGT
CGACCATGACTGATCAGGCCCTTAATGATGACGATGCTGAAACCGGACTGACTGATGGAGAAGAAAACGA
AGAGCCCACTGAAGAGGAGAAACTGGGAAAGCTCCAATATTCACTGGACTATGACTTCCAGAATAACCAG
CTGTTGGTGGGAATCATCCAGGCTGCTGAACTGCCCGCCCTGGACATGGGGGGTACATCCGATCCATACG
TCAAAGTCTTCCTGCTGCCTGACAAAAAGAAGAAATTTGAGACTAAAGTCCACCGGAAAACCCTCAATCC
AGTCTTCAATGAACAATTTACTTTCAAGGTGCCCTACTCGGAATTAGGTGGCAAAACCCTGGTGATGGCT
GTGTATGACTTTGATCGCTTCTCCAAGCATGACATCATCGGAGAGTTCAAAGTTCCTATGAACACCGTGG
ATTTTGGCCATGTGACCGAGGAGTGGCGTGATCTCCAGAGCGCTGAGAAAGAAGAGCAAGAGAAACTGGG
TGACATCTGCTTCTCCCTCCGCTACGTCCCTACTGCCGGCAAACTGACTGTTGTCATTCTGGAAGCCAAG
AACCTGAAGAAGATGGATGTGGGTGGCTTATCTGATCCCTACGTGAAGATTCACCTGATGCAGAACGGTA
AGAGGCTGAAGAAGAAAAAGACGACGATTAAGAAGAACACACTCAACCCCTACTACAACGAGTCCTTCAG
CTTTGAAGTTCCGTTCGAGCAAATCCAGAAAGTGCAAGTGGTGGTAACTGTTTTGGACTATGACAAGATT
GGCAAGAACGACGCCATCGGCAAAGTCTTCGTTGGTTACAACAGCACTGGGGCGGAGCTGCGACACTGGT
CAGACATGCTGGCCAACCCCCGGCGACCCATCGCACAGTGGCACACTCTGCAGGTAGAGGAGGAGGTTGA
TGCCATGCTGGCTGTCAAGAAGTGAAAGCTTAGGTATTTATTCGGCGCAAAGTGCGTCGGGTGATGCTGC
CAACTTAGTCGAGCACCACCACCACCACCACTGAGATCCGGCTGCTAACAAAGCCCGAAAGGAAGCTGAG
TTGGCTGCTGCCACCGCTGAGCAATAACTAGCATAACCCCTTGGGGCCTCTAAACGGGTCTTGAGGGGTT
TTTTGCTGAAAGGAGGAACTATATCCGGATTGGCGAATGGG
